Addgene plasmid #63459: pFusX4-51
Purpose: Encodes RVD positions 10-12 in TALEN assembly
Depositing lab: Stephen Ekker. Depositing organization: Mayo Foundation for Medical Education and Research. Publication: FusX: A rapid one-step TALE assembly system for genome science. Ma AC, McNulty MS, Tanya PL, Jarryd CM, Martinez-Galvez G, Argue DP, Lee HB, Urban MD, Bullard CE, Blackburn PR, Man TK, Clark KJ, Ekker SC. Hum Gene Ther. 2016 Jun;27(6):451-63. doi: 10.1089/hum.2015.172 PubMed 26854857.
Backbone
  Vector backbone: FusX4
  Backbone size w/o insert (bp): 3008
  Vector type: TALEN
Growth in bacteria
  Bacterial resistance: Spectinomycin, 50 μg/mL
  Growth temperature: 37°C
  Growth strain: DH5alpha
  Copy number: High Copy
Gene/Insert
  Gene/Insert name: NG NI NN (alt name: X4_TAG)
  Species: Synthetic
  Mutation: none
  Cloning method: Restriction Enzyme; 5′ cloning site BsaI (destroyed during cloning); 3′ cloning site BsaI (destroyed during cloning)
  Sequencing primers: 5′ pCR8_F1; 3′ pCR8_R1
Terms and licenses: Academic/Nonprofit Terms; Industry Terms: Not Available to Industry
How to cite: pFusX4-51 was a gift from Stephen Ekker (Addgene plasmid # 63459 ; http://n2t.net/addgene:63459 ; RRID:Addgene_63459)
