[The description below was written by a language model from this plasmid's Addgene catalogue record.]
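Description:
pFusX4-51 is a bacterial library plasmid from the FusX system, a rapid one-step method for assembling TALE repeat arrays. It is built on the FusX4 backbone (about 3 kb without insert), is classed as a TALEN vector, is maintained at high copy in E. coli, and is selected with spectinomycin. The record does not name the origin of replication or list other backbone features, and no feature table is provided. The listed sequencing primers are pCR8-type, which suggests a pCR8-related backbone, although the record does not state this.

The insert is a synthetic, pre-assembled trimer of TALE repeats carrying the repeat-variable diresidues NG, NI and NN. Under the standard TALE code these recognise T, A and G respectively, which matches the alternative insert name X4_TAG. The trimer fills RVD positions 10 to 12 of the final array, so the plasmid is one member of the position-specific X4 set, in which each plasmid covers a different three-base combination. The insert was cloned between BsaI sites that were destroyed in the process, as is usual in Golden Gate-style construction with type IIS enzymes. The record does not say which sites release the trimer in the later assembly step.

In use, the plasmid is chosen when the target DNA sequence reads TAG at positions 10 to 12. It is combined with the matching trimer plasmids for the other positions and a receiver vector to build a complete custom TALE DNA-binding domain in a single reaction, typically to make TALENs for genome editing. The plasmid has no expression function of its own and serves only as a modular donor part.
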