>Addgene plasmid #63459 | pFusX4-51 | depositor partial sequence | sequence record 105436 | pFusX4_TAG
AGTCTTAAGCGTCTCCCCTGACCCCGGACCAAGTGGTGGCTATCGCCAGCAACGGTGGCGGCAAGCAAGC
GCTCGAAACGGTGCAGCGGCTGTTGCCGGTGCTGTGCCAGGACCATGGCCTGACCCCGGACCAAGTGGTG
GCTATCGCCAGCAACATTGGCGGCAAGCAAGCGCTCGAAACGGTGCAGCGGCTGTTGCCGGTGCTGTGCC
AGGACCATGGCCTGACCCCGGACCAAGTGGTGGCTATCGCCAGCAACAATGGCGGCAAGCAAGCGCTCGA
AACGGTGCAGCGGCTGTTGCCGGTGCTGTGCCAGGACCATGGCCGAGACGTC
