>Addgene plasmid #63459 | pFusX4-51 | depositor partial sequence | sequence record 105437 | FusX4
CGTCTCCCCTGACCCCGGACCAAGTGGTGGCTATCGAGACCGGCGCCGCTACGGGCGCGTCCCATTCGCC
ATTCAGGCTGCGCAACTGTTGGGAAGGGCGATCGGTGCGGGCTCTTCGCTATTACGCCAGCTGGCGAAAG
GGGGATGTGCTGCAAGGCGATTAAGTTGGGAACGCCAGGGTTTTCCCAGTCACGACGTTGTAAAACGACG
GCCAGTGAGCGCGCGTAATCGACTCACTATAGGGCGAATTGGGTACCGGGCCCCCCCTCGAGGTCCTCCA
GCTTTTGTTCCCTTTAGTGAGGGTTAATTGCGCGCTTGGCGTAATCATGGTCATAGCTGTTTCCTGTGTG
AAATTGTTATCCGCTCACAATTCCACACAACATACGAGCCGGAAGCATAAAGTGTAAAGCCTGGGGTGCC
TAATGAGTGAGCTAACTCACATTAATTGCGTTGCGCTCACTGCCCGCTTTCCACCGGTGGTCTCTGGCGG
CAAGCAAGCGCTCGAAACGGTGCAGCGGCTGTTGCCGGTGCTGTGCCAGGACCATGGCCGAGACGTCTAG
ACCAGCCAGGACAGAAATGCCTCGACTTCGCTGCTACCCAAGGTTGCCGGGTGACGCACACCGTGGAAAC
GGATGAAGGCACGAACCCAGTGGACATAAGCCTGTTCGGTTCGTAAGCTGTAATGCAAGTAGCGTATGCG
CTCACGCAACTGGTCCAGAACCTTGACCGAACGCAGCGGTGGTAACGGCGCAGTGGCGGTTTTCATGGCT
TGTTATGACTGTTTTTTTGGGGTACAGTCTATGCCTCGGGCATCCAAGCAGCAAGCGCGTTACGCCGTGG
GTCGATGTTTGATGTTATGGAGCAGCAACGATGTTACGCAGCAGGGCAGTCGCCCTAAAACAAAGTTAAA
CATTATGAGGGAAGCGGTGATCGCCGAAGTATCGACTCAACTATCAGAGGTAGTTGGCGTCATCGAGCGC
CATCTCGAACCGACGTTGCTGGCCGTACATTTGTACGGCTCCGCAGTGGATGGCGGCCTGAAGCCACACA
GTGATATTGATTTGCTGGTTACGGTGACCGTAAGGCTTGATGAAACAACGCGGCGAGCTTTGATCAACGA
CCTTTTGGAAACTTCGGCTTCCCCTGGAGAGAGCGAGATTCTCCGCGCTGTAGAAGTCACCATTGTTGTG
CACGACGACATCATTCCGTGGCGTTATCCAGCTAAGCGCGAACTGCAATTTGGAGAATGGCAGCGCAATG
ACATTCTTGCAGGTATCTTCGAGCCAGCCACGATCGACATTGATCTGGCTATCTTGCTGACAAAAGCAAG
AGAACATAGCGTTGCCTTGGTAGGTCCAGCGGCGGAGGAACTCTTTGATCCGGTTCCTGAACAGGATCTA
TTTGAGGCGCTAAATGAAACCTTAACGCTATGGAACTCGCCGCCCGACTGGGCTGGCGATGAGCGAAATG
TAGTGCTTACGTTGTCCCGCATTTGGTACAGCGCAGTAACCGGCAAAATCGCGCCGAAGGATGTCGCTGC
CGACTGGGCAATGGAGCGCCTGCCGGCCCAGTATCAGCCCGTCATACTTGAAGCTAGACAGGCTTATCTT
GGACAAGAAGAAGATCGCTTGGCCTCGCGCGCAGATCAGTTGGAAGAATTTGTCCACTACGTGAAAGGCG
AGATCACCAAGGTAGTCGGCAAATAACCCTCGAGCCACCCATGACCAAAATCCCTTAACGTGAGTTACGC
GTCGTTCCACTGAGCGTCAGACCCCGTAGAAAAGATCAAAGGATCTTCTTGAGATCCTTTTTTTCTGCGC
GTAATCTGCTGCTTGCAAACAAAAAAACCACCGCTACCAGCGGTGGTTTGTTTGCCGGATCAAGAGCTAC
CAACTCTTTTTCCGAAGGTAACTGGCTTCAGCAGAGCGCAGATACCAAATACTGTCCTTCTAGTGTAGCC
GTAGTTAGGCCACCACTTCAAGAACTCTGTAGCACCGCCTACATACCTCGCTCTGCTAATCCTGTTACCA
GTGGCTGCTGCCAGTGGCGATAAGTCGTGTCTTACCGGGTTGGACTCAAGACGATAGTTACCGGATAAGG
CGCAGCGGTCGGGCTGAACGGGGGGTTCGTGCACACAGCCCAGCTTGGAGCGAACGACCTACACCGAACT
GAGATACCTACAGCGTGAGCATTGAGAAAGCGCCACGCTTCCCGAAGGGAGAAAGGCGGACAGGTATCCG
GTAAGCGGCAGGGTCGGAACAGGAGAGCGCACGAGGGAGCTTCCAGGGGGAAACGCCTGGTATCTTTATA
GTCCTGTCGGGTTTCGCCACCTCTGACTTGAGCGTCGATTTTTGTGATGCTCGTCAGGGGGGCGGAGCCT
ATGGAAAAACGCCAGCAACGCGGCCTTTTTACGGTTCCTGGCCTTTTGCTGGCCTTTTGCTCACATGTTC
TTTCCTGCGTTATCCCCTGATTCTGTGGATAACCGTATTACCGCCTTTGAGTGAGCTGATACCGCTCGCC
GCAGCCGAACGACCGAGCGCAGCGAGTCAGTGAGCGAGGAAGCGGAAGAGCGCCCAATACGCAAACCGCC
TCTCCCCGCGCGTTGGCCGATTCATTAATGCAGCTGGCACGACAGGTTTCCCGACTGGAAAGCGGGCAGT
GAGCGCAACGCAATTAATACGCGTACCGCTAGCCAGGAAGAGTTTGTAGAAACGCAAAAAGGCCATCCGT
CAGGATGGCCTTCTGCTTAGTTTGATGCCTGGCAGTTTATGGCGGGCGTCCTGCCCGCCACCCTCCGGGC
CGTTGCTTCACAACGTTCAAATCCGCTCCCGGCGGATTTGTCCTACTCAGGAGAGCGTTCACCGACAAAC
AACAGATAAAACGAAAGGCCCAGTCTTCCGACTGAGCCTTTCGTTTTATTTGATGCCTGGCAGTTCCCTA
CTCTCGCGTTAACGCTAGCATGGATGTTTTCCCAGTCACGACGTTGTAAAACGACGGCCAGTCTTAAG
