>Addgene plasmid #63459 | pFusX4-51 | addgene partial sequence | sequence record 116043 | pCR8_R1 5'-cgaaccgaacaggcttatgt-3'
GGTGTGCGTCACCCGGCAACCTTGGGTAGCAGCGAAGTCGAGGCATTTCTGTCCTGGCTGGTCTAGACGT
CTCGGCCATGGTCCTGGCACAGCACCGGCAACAGCCGCTGCACCGTTTCGAGCGCTTGCTTGCCGCCATT
GTTGCTGGCGATAGCCACCACTTGGTCCGGGGTCAGGCCATGGTCCTGGCACAGCACCGGCAACAGCCGC
TGCACCGTTTCGAGCGCTTGCTTGCCGCCAATGTTGCTGGCGATAGCCACCACTTGGTCCGGGGTCAGGC
CATGGTCCTGGCACAGCACCGGCAACAGCCGCTGCACCGTTTCGAGCGCTTGCTTGCCGCCACCGTTGCT
GGCGATAGCCACCACTTGGTCCGGGGTCAGGGGAGACGCTTAAGACTGGCCGTCGTTTTACAACGTCGTG
ACTGGGAAAACATCCATGCTAGCGTTAACGCGAGAGTAGGGAACTGCCAGGCATCAAATAAAACGAAAGG
CTCAGTCGGAAGACTGGGCCTTTCGTTTTATCTGTTGTTTGTCGGTGAACGCTCTCCTGAGTAGGACAAA
TCCGCCGGGAGCGGATTTGAACGTTGTGAAGCAACGGCCCGGAGGGTGGCGGGCAGGACGCCCGCCATAA
ACTGCCAGGCATCAAACTAAGCAGAAGGCCATCCTGACGGATGGCCTTTTTGCGTTTCTACAAACTCTTC
CTGGCTAGCGGTACGCGTATTAATTGCGTTGCGCTCACTGCCCGCTTTCCA
